Addgene plasmid #16575: BAX KO vector
Depositing lab: Bert Vogelstein. Depositing organization: Johns Hopkins University and School of Medicine. Publication: Role of BAX in the apoptotic response to anticancer agents. Zhang L, Yu J, Park BH, Kinzler KW, Vogelstein B. Science. 2000 Nov 3. 290(5493):989-92. 10.1126/science.290.5493.989 PubMed 11062132.
Backbone
  Vector backbone: pBluescript II SK
  Backbone manufacturer: Stratagene
  Backbone size w/o insert (bp): 3000
  Vector type: Bacterial Expression
  Selectable markers: Hygromycin
Growth in bacteria
  Bacterial resistance: Ampicillin, 100 μg/mL
  Growth temperature: 37°C
  Growth strain: DH5alpha
  Copy number: High Copy
Gene/Insert
  Gene/Insert name: BAX knockout (alt name: BAX)
  Species: H. sapiens (human)
  Insert size (bp): 6000
  Entrez Gene: BAX (a.k.a. BCL2L4)
  Cloning method: Restriction Enzyme; 5′ cloning site See map (not destroyed); 3′ cloning site See map (not destroyed)
  Sequencing primers: 5′ na
Terms and licenses: Academic/Nonprofit Terms; Industry Terms: Not Available to Industry
Depositor comments: This targeting construct consists of two homologous arms and a hygromycin-resistant gene.
How to cite: BAX KO vector was a gift from Bert Vogelstein (Addgene plasmid # 16575 ; http://n2t.net/addgene:16575 ; RRID:Addgene_16575)
