[The description below was written by a language model from this plasmid's Addgene catalogue record.]
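Description:
BAX KO vector is a gene-targeting plasmid for disrupting the human BAX locus (also known as BCL2L4) by homologous recombination. It is built on the pBluescript II SK cloning backbone of about 3 kb, a high-copy phagemid that is propagated in E. coli under ampicillin selection. The repository catalogues it as a bacterial expression vector. Its design, however, shows that the bacterial host serves only for propagation, and that the functional payload is meant for delivery into human cells.

The insert is roughly 6 kb and, according to the depositor, consists of two arms homologous to BAX genomic sequence together with a hygromycin-resistance gene. In constructs of this type, recombination between the arms and the matching chromosomal regions places the resistance cassette into the target gene. This interrupts or replaces coding sequence, and hygromycin selection then enriches for cells that have integrated the construct. The record does not state which BAX exons or introns the arms cover, whether the hygromycin gene has its own promoter or depends on the endogenous one, or which restriction sites were used for cloning or linearisation; it refers only to a map for the cloning sites. No negative-selection marker or recombinase sites are mentioned, and no feature table is available to confirm the arrangement of elements.

The associated publication examines the role of BAX in the apoptotic response to anticancer agents. This fits use of the vector to generate BAX-deficient human cell lines, in which responses to such agents can be compared with those of the parental cells.
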