>Addgene plasmid #16575 | BAX KO vector | addgene partial sequence | sequence record 23097 | 16575 with T7
GCGGGCCCCCTCGAGGTCGAGGGTATCGATAAGCTTTGCCTTCTGGGTTCAAGCAATTCTCCTGCCCCAG
CCTCCCAAAGGGTTGGGATTACAGGTGCCTGCCAACATGCCTGGCTAATTTTTTTTTTTTTTTTTGAGAT
AGAGTTTTGATCTTGTTGCCCAGGCTGGAGTACAATAGCGCAGTCTCGGCTCATTGCAACCTCCGCCTCC
CAGATTTAAGTGATCCTCCTGCCTGAGCCTCCTAAGCAGCTGGTATTACAGGCATCCGCCACCACACCGG
GCTATTTTTTTTTTTTTTTTTGAATTTTTAGTGCANACAAGGTTTCACCATGTTGGTCAGGCTGGTCTCA
AACTCCTGGCCTTAGGTGATCCGCATGCCTCAGCCTCCCAAAGTGCCGGGATTACAGGNGTGAGCCACCA
TGCCCAGCCCCATTTTTTTTTTTTTTTTAATTTTTTAAATTCCCATCAAATTCTTCCTGCCTCGGGACTT
CTTCATGNACTCCTGTTTCTGCCTAAACAGGCCTCGACGAANCAAATTCTTACCCTTCAGCTCTCAGGGC
AAATGTCACTTCCCCAGANAGGANTTTTCTTTTTTTTTTTTTTTTTTTTTGANAAGGAGTCNCACTCTGN
CGCTCCAGGGTGGAGTGCAATGGTGCAATCTCAGCTCANTGCAAANTCCGCCTCCCAGTTNACGCCATTN
TTTTGCCNCANCCTCCCGAG
